Addgene plasmid #224261: pProEx H-Ras(G12C) CL
Purpose: Protein purification of H-Ras (G12C)
Depositing lab: Kevan Shokat. Depositing organization: University of California, San Francisco (UCSF). Publication: Targeting Ras-, Rho-, and Rab-family GTPases via a conserved cryptic pocket. Morstein J, Bowcut V, Fernando M, Yang Y, Zhu L, Jenkins ML, Evans JT, Guiley KZ, Peacock DM, Krahnke S, Lin Z, Taran KA, Huang BJ, Stephen AG, Burke JE, Lightstone FC, Shokat KM. Cell. 2024 Sep 6:S0092-8674(24)00908-5. doi: 10.1016/j.cell.2024.08.017. PubMed 39255801.
Backbone
  Vector backbone: pProEx
  Vector type: Bacterial Expression
Growth in bacteria
  Bacterial resistance: Ampicillin, 100 μg/mL
  Growth temperature: 37°C
  Growth strain: DH5alpha
  Copy number: Unknown
Gene/Insert
  Gene/Insert name: H-Ras
  Species: H. sapiens (human)
  Mutation: G12C
  Entrez Gene: HRAS (a.k.a. C-BAS/HAS, C-H-RAS, C-HA-RAS1, CTLO, H-RASIDX, HAMSV, HRAS1, RASH1, p21ras)
  Cloning method: Gene Synthesis
Terms and licenses: Academic/Nonprofit Terms; Industry Terms: Not Available to Industry
How to cite: pProEx H-Ras(G12C) CL was a gift from Kevan Shokat (Addgene plasmid # 224261 ; http://n2t.net/addgene:224261 ; RRID:Addgene_224261)
