[The description below was written by a language model from this plasmid's Addgene catalogue record and pLannotate feature annotations shown in this document.]
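Description:
pProEx H-Ras(G12C) CL is a bacterial expression plasmid built on the pProEx backbone for producing recombinant human H-Ras carrying the oncogenic G12C substitution, with protein purification as its stated purpose. The 5,283 nt sequence is maintained in E. coli through a ColE1/pMB1-type origin and selected with ampicillin via the β-lactamase gene and its own promoter. An f1 phage origin is also present, along with short remnants of pBR322-derived bom and rop sequences that reflect the backbone's ancestry rather than functional elements.

The expression cassette begins with a promoter region that the automated annotation identifies only through short fragment matches, so the record does not clearly name the promoter. It is followed by a lac operator, and the plasmid carries its own lacI gene driven by the lacIq promoter. Together these provide tight repression that can be relieved with IPTG. Downstream, the open reading frame encodes an N-terminal polyhistidine tag (annotated as a partial 8xHis match), a TEV protease cleavage site, and then the H-Ras coding sequence. The annotated H-Ras segment spans roughly 500 nt and is flagged as a fragment, suggesting a truncated form of the GTPase rather than the full-length protein, although the catalogue fields do not specify the boundaries. The meaning of "CL" in the name is likewise not explained. Transcription ends at the rrnB T1 and T2 terminators, preceded by the associated 5S rRNA sequence.

This arrangement allows affinity capture of the tagged protein on metal-chelate resin, followed by tag removal with TEV protease. The insert was made by gene synthesis, and the associated publication concerns targeting Ras-, Rho- and Rab-family GTPases via a conserved cryptic pocket.
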