Features (pLannotate 1.2.2; 22 found; start..end, strand, type, name):
      3..20      +  promoter       tet promoter (fragment): E. coli promoter for tetracycline efflux protein gene
     16..117     -  CDS            yciV (fragment): RNAAM_ECOLI - Also known as trpH From Escherichia coli (strain K12).
    192..208     +  promoter       EM7 promoter (fragment): synthetic bacterial promoter&nbsp
    230..246     +  protein_bind   lac operator: The lac repressor binds to the lac operator to inhibit transcription in E. coli. This inhibition can be relieved by adding lactose or isopropyl-β-D-thiogalactopyranoside (IPTG). lac repressor encoded by lacI
    277..296     +  CDS            8xHis (fragment): 8xHis affinity tag
    318..338     +  CDS            TEV site: tobacco etch virus (TEV) protease recognition and cleavage site
    351..848     +  CDS            H-Ras (fragment): human small GTPase proto-oncoprotein
   1024..1139    +  ncRNA          5S rRNA: Accession: RF00001 - 5S ribosomal RNA
   1143..1229    +  terminator     rrnB T1 terminator: Escherichia coli rrnB; transcription terminator T1 from the E. coli rrnB gene
   1321..1348    +  terminator     rrnB T2 terminator: transcription terminator T2 from the E. coli rrnB gene
   1367..1458    +  promoter       AmpR promoter: bla
   1459..2319    +  CDS            AmpR: β-lactamase; bla; confers resistance to ampicillin, carbenicillin, and related antibiotics
   2490..3078    +  rep_origin     ori: high-copy-number ColE1/pMB1/pBR322/pUC origin of replication
   3264..3315    -  misc_feature   bom (fragment): basis of mobility region from pBR322
   3326..3754    -  rep_origin     f1 ori (sequence partly withheld): f1 bacteriophage origin of replication; arrow indicates direction of (+) strand synthesis
   3759..3775    -  CDS            lacZα (fragment): LacZα fragment of β-galactosidase; lacZ fragment
   3776..3827    -  misc_feature   bom (fragment): basis of mobility region from pBR322
   3828..3844    +  misc_feature   bom (fragment): basis of mobility region from pBR322
   3860..3898    -  misc_feature   bom (fragment): basis of mobility region from pBR322
   4000..4040    -  CDS            rop (fragment): Rop protein, which maintains plasmids at low copy number; rop
   4084..4161    +  promoter       lacIq promoter: lacI (mutant); In the lacIq allele, a single base change in the promoter boosts expression of the lacI gene about 10-fold.
   4162..5244    +  CDS            lacI: lac repressor; lacI; The lac repressor binds to the lac operator to inhibit transcription in E. coli. This inhibition can be relieved by adding lactose or isopropyl-β-D-thiogalactopyranoside (IPTG).
>Addgene plasmid #224261 | pProEx H-Ras(G12C) CL | addgene full sequence | sequence record 445624 | Addgene NGS Result
GTTTGACAGCTTATCATCGACTGCACGGTGCACCAATGCTTCTGGCGTCAGGCAGCCATCGGAAGCTGTG
GTATGGCTGTGCAGGTCGTAAATCACTGCATAATTCGTGTCGCTCAAGGCGCACTCCCGTTCTGGATAAT
GTTTTTTGCGCCGACATCATAACGGTTCTGGCAAATATTCTGAAATGAGCTGTTGACAATTAATCATCCG
GTCCGTATAATCTGTGGAATTGTGAGCGGATAACAATTTCACACAGGAAACAGACCATGTCGTACTACCA
TCACCATCACCATCACGATTACGATATCCCAACGACCGAAAACCTGTATTTTCAGGGCGCCATGGGATCC
ATGACGGAATATAAGCTGGTGGTGGTGGGCGCCTGCGGTGTGGGCAAGAGTGCGCTGACCATCCAGCTGA
TCCAGAACCATTTTGTGGACGAATACGACCCCACTATAGAGGATTCCTACCGGAAGCAGGTGGTCATTGA
TGGGGAGACGAGCCTGTTGGACATCCTGGATACCGCCGGCCAGGAGGAGTACAGCGCCATGCGGGACCAG
TACATGCGCACCGGGGAGGGCTTCCTGCTGGTGTTTGCCATCAACAACACCAAGTCTTTTGAGGACATCC
ACCAGTACAGGGAGCAGATCAAACGGGTGAAGGACTCGGATGACGTGCCCATGGTGCTGGTGGGGAACAA
GAGTGACCTGGCTGCACGCACTGTGGAATCTCGGCAGGCTCAGGACCTCGCCCGAAGCTACGGCATCCCC
TACATCGAGACCTCGGCCAAGACCCGGCAGGGAGTGGAGGATGCCTTCTACACGTTGGTGCGTGAGATCC
GGCAGCACTGAGAATTCAAAGGCCTACGTCGACGAGCTCACTAGTCGCGGCCGCTTTCGAATCTAGAGCC
TGCAGTCTCGAGGCATGCGGTACCAAGCTTGGCTGTTTTGGCGGATGAGAGAAGATTTTCAGCCTGATAC
AGATTAAATCAGAACGCAGAAGCGGTCTGATAAAACAGAATTTGCCTGGCGGCAGTAGCGCGGTGGTCCC
ACCTGACCCCATGCCGAACTCAGAAGTGAAACGCCGTAGCGCCGATGGTAGTGTGGGGTCTCCCCATGCG
AGAGTAGGGAACTGCCAGGCATCAAATAAAACGAAAGGCTCAGTCGAAAGACTGGGCCTTTCGTTTTATC
TGTTGTTTGTCGGTGAACGCTCTCCTGAGTAGGACAAATCCGCCGGGAGCGGATTTGAACGTTGCGAAGC
AACGGCCCGGAGGGTGGCGGGCAGGACGCCCGCCATAAACTGCCAGGCATCAAATTAAGCAGAAGGCCAT
CCTGACGGATGGCCTTTTTGCGTTTCTACAAACTCTTTTGTTTATTTTTCTAAATACATTCAAATATGTA
TCCGCTCATGAGACAATAACCCTGATAAATGCTTCAATAATATTGAAAAAGGAAGAGTATGAGTATTCAA
CATTTCCGTGTCGCCCTTATTCCCTTTTTTGCGGCATTTTGCCTTCCTGTTTTTGCTCACCCAGAAACGC
TGGTGAAAGTAAAAGATGCTGAAGATCAGTTGGGTGCACGAGTGGGTTACATCGAACTGGATCTCAACAG
CGGTAAGATCCTTGAGAGTTTTCGCCCCGAAGAACGTTTTCCAATGATGAGCACTTTTAAAGTTCTGCTA
TGTGGCGCGGTATTATCCCGTGTTGACGCCGGGCAAGAGCAACTCGGTCGCCGCATACACTATTCTCAGA
ATGACTTGGTTGAGTACTCACCAGTCACAGAAAAGCATCTTACGGATGGCATGACAGTAAGAGAATTATG
CAGTGCTGCCATAACCATGAGTGATAACACTGCGGCCAACTTACTTCTGACAACGATCGGAGGACCGAAG
GAGCTAACCGCTTTTTTGCACAACATGGGGGATCATGTAACTCGCCTTGATCGTTGGGAACCGGAGCTGA
ATGAAGCCATACCAAACGACGAGCGTGACACCACGATGCCTGTAGCAATGGCAACAACGTTGCGCAAACT
ATTAACTGGCGAACTACTTACTCTAGCTTCCCGGCAACAATTAATAGACTGGATGGAGGCGGATAAAGTT
GCAGGACCACTTCTGCGCTCGGCCCTTCCGGCTGGCTGGTTTATTGCTGATAAATCTGGAGCCGGTGAGC
GTGGGTCTCGCGGTATCATTGCAGCACTGGGGCCAGATGGTAAGCCCTCCCGTATCGTAGTTATCTACAC
GACGGGGAGTCAGGCAACTATGGATGAACGAAATAGACAGATCGCTGAGATAGGTGCCTCACTGATTAAG
CATTGGTAACTGTCAGACCAAGTTTACTCATATATACTTTAGATTGATTTAAAACTTCATTTTTAATTTA
AAAGGATCTAGGTGAAGATCCTTTTTGATAATCTCATGACCAAAATCCCTTAACGTGAGTTTTCGTTCCA
CTGAGCGTCAGACCCCGTAGAAAAGATCAAAGGATCTTCTTGAGATCCTTTTTTTCTGCGCGTAATCTGC
TGCTTGCAAACAAAAAAACCACCGCTACCAGCGGTGGTTTGTTTGCCGGATCAAGAGCTACCAACTCTTT
TTCCGAAGGTAACTGGCTTCAGCAGAGCGCAGATACCAAATACTGTCCTTCTAGTGTAGCCGTAGTTAGG
CCACCACTTCAAGAACTCTGTAGCACCGCCTACATACCTCGCTCTGCTAATCCTGTTACCAGTGGCTGCT
GCCAGTGGCGATAAGTCGTGTCTTACCGGGTTGGACTCAAGACGATAGTTACCGGATAAGGCGCAGCGGT
CGGGCTGAACGGGGGGTTCGTGCACACAGCCCAGCTTGGAGCGAACGACCTACACCGAACTGAGATACCT
ACAGCGTGAGCTATGAGAAAGCGCCACGCTTCCCGAAGGGAGAAAGGCGGACAGGTATCCGGTAAGCGGC
AGGGTCGGAACAGGAGAGCGCACGAGGGAGCTTCCAGGGGGAAACGCCTGGTATCTTTATAGTCCTGTCG
GGTTTCGCCACCTCTGACTTGAGCGTCGATTTTTGTGATGCTCGTCAGGGGGGCGGAGCCTATGGAAAAA
CGCCAGCAACGCGGCCTTTTTACGGTTCCTGGCCTTTTGCTGGCCTTTTGCTCACATGTTCTTTCCTGCG
TTATCCCCTGATTCTGTGGATAACCGTATTACCGCCTTTGAGTGAGCTGATACCGCTCGCCGCAGCCGAA
CGACCGAGCGCAGCGAGTCAGTGAGCGAGGAAGCGGAAGAGCGCCTGATGCGGTATTTTCTCCTTACGCA
TCTGTGCGGTATTTCACACCGCATAATTTTGTTAAAATTCGCGTTAAATTTTTGTTAAATCAGCTCATTT
TTTAACCAATAGGCCGAAATCGGCAAAATCCCTTATAAATCAAAAGAATAGACCGAGATAGGGT
[37 nt withheld, positions 3425-3461]
AAAGAACGTGGACTCCAACGTCAAAGG
[49 nt withheld, positions 3489-3537]
T
[91 nt withheld, positions 3539-3629]
G
[124 nt withheld, positions 3631-3754]
CCCATTCGCCATTCAGGCTGCTATGGTGCACTCTCAGTACAATCTGCTCTGATGCCGCATAGTTAAGCCA
GTACCAGTCACGTAGCGATATCGCTACGTGACTGGTACACTCCGCTATCGCTACGTGACTGGGTCATGGC
TGCGCCCCGACACCCGCCAACACCCGCTGACGCGCCCTGACGGGCTTGTCTGCTCCCGGCATCCGCTTAC
AGACAAGCTGTGACCGTCTCCGGGAGCTGCATGTGTCAGAGGTTTTCACCGTCATCACCGAAACGCGCGA
GGCAGCAGATCAATTCGCGCGCGAAGGCGAAGCGGCATGCATTTACGTTGACACCATCGAATGGTGCAAA
ACCTTTCGCGGTATGGCATGATAGCGCCCGGAAGAGAGTCAATTCAGGGTGGTGAATGTGAAACCAGTAA
CGTTATACGATGTCGCAGAGTATGCCGGTGTCTCTTATCAGACCGTTTCCCGCGTGGTGAACCAGGCCAG
CCACGTTTCTGCGAAAACGCGGGAAAAAGTGGAAGCGGCGATGGCGGAGCTGAATTACATTCCCAACCGC
GTGGCACAACAACTGGCGGGCAAACAGTCGTTGCTGATTGGCGTTGCCACCTCCAGTCTGGCCCTGCACG
CGCCGTCGCAAATTGTCGCGGCGATTAAATCTCGCGCCGATCAACTGGGTGCCAGCGTGGTGGTGTCGAT
GGTAGAACGAAGCGGCGTCGAAGCCTGTAAAGCGGCGGTGCACAATCTTCTCGCGCAACGCGTCAGTGGG
CTGATCATTAACTATCCGCTGGATGACCAGGATGCCATTGCTGTGGAAGCTGCCTGCACTAATGTTCCGG
CGTTATTTCTTGATGTCTCTGACCAGACACCCATCAACAGTATTATTTTCTCCCATGAAGACGGTACGCG
ACTGGGCGTGGAGCATCTGGTCGCATTGGGTCACCAGCAAATCGCGCTGTTAGCGGGCCCATTAAGTTCT
GTCTCGGCGCGTCTGCGTCTGGCTGGCTGGCATAAATATCTCACTCGCAATCAAATTCAGCCGATAGCGG
AACGGGAAGGCGACTGGAGTGCCATGTCCGGTTTTCAACAAACCATGCAAATGCTGAATGAGGGCATCGT
TCCCACTGCGATGCTGGTTGCCAACGATCAGATGGCGCTGGGCGCAATGCGCGCCATTACCGAGTCCGGG
CTGCGCGTTGGTGCGGATATCTCGGTAGTGGGATACGACGATACCGAAGACAGCTCATGTTATATCCCGC
CGTTAACCACCATCAAACAGGATTTTCGCCTGCTGGGGCAAACCAGCGTGGACCGCTTGCTGCAACTCTC
TCAGGGCCAGGCGGTGAAGGGCAATCAGCTGTTGCCCGTCTCACTGGTGAAAAGAAAAACCACCCTGGCA
CCCAATACGCAAACCGCCTCTCCCCGCGCGTTGGCCGATTCATTAATGCAGCTGGCACGACAGGTTTCCC
GACTGGAAAGCGGGCAGTGAGCGCAACGCAATTAATGTAAGTTAGCGCGAATTGATCTG
